Addgene plasmid #85492: pET28a-sfGFP
Purpose: pET28a expressing codon optimized superfolder GFP with C-terminal His6 tag
Depositing lab: Ryan Mehl. Depositing organization: Franklin and Marshall College. Publication: Site-specific incorporation of unnatural amino acids as probes for protein conformational changes. Peeler JC, Mehl RA. Methods Mol Biol. 2012;794:125-34. doi: 10.1007/978-1-61779-331-8_8. PubMed 21956560.
Backbone
  Vector backbone: pET28a
  Backbone manufacturer: Novagen
  Backbone size w/o insert (bp): 5369
  Total vector size (bp): 6150
  Vector type: Bacterial Expression
Growth in bacteria
  Bacterial resistance: Kanamycin, 50 μg/mL
  Growth temperature: 37°C
  Growth strain: DH5alpha
  Copy number: Low Copy
Gene/Insert
  Gene/Insert name: superfolder GFP (alt name: sfGFP)
  Species: Synthetic
  Insert size (bp): 744
  Promoter: T7
  Tag / fusion protein: 6x His (C terminal on insert)
  Cloning method: Restriction Enzyme; 5′ cloning site NcoI (not destroyed); 3′ cloning site XhoI (not destroyed)
  Sequencing primers: 5′ T7 forward; 3′ T7 reverse
Terms and licenses: Academic/Nonprofit Terms; Industry Terms: Not Available to Industry
How to cite: pET28a-sfGFP was a gift from Ryan Mehl (Addgene plasmid # 85492 ; http://n2t.net/addgene:85492 ; RRID:Addgene_85492)
