[The description below was written by a language model from this plasmid's Addgene catalogue record and the feature table of its GenBank file.]
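Description:
pET28a-sfGFP is a bacterial expression plasmid built on the Novagen pET28a backbone for T7-driven production of superfolder GFP in E. coli. It replicates from a pBR322/ColE1-type origin accompanied by the rop gene and the bom region, consistent with its catalogued low copy number, and is selected with kanamycin through the aph(3')-Ia (KanR) gene. An f1 phage origin is also present, which allows single-stranded DNA production with helper phage.

The insert is a synthetic, codon-optimized superfolder GFP, a variant that folds robustly even when fused to poorly folding partners. It was cloned between NcoI and XhoI, which places it in frame with a C-terminal His6 tag for metal-affinity purification. The feature table annotates two adjacent 6xHis segments downstream of the coding sequence, suggesting one carried on the insert and one supplied by the vector, although the catalogue mentions a single tag. Its automated annotation also labels the sfGFP as mammalian codon-optimized, whereas the catalogue does not say which host the optimization targets. Transcription starts at a T7 promoter followed by a lac operator and the strong T7 gene 10 ribosome binding site, and it ends at the T7 terminator. The plasmid-borne lacI gene supplies repressor, so expression stays low until induction with IPTG in a host that provides T7 RNA polymerase.

The associated publication concerns site-specific incorporation of unnatural amino acids, so this construct plausibly serves as a fluorescent reporter or wild-type reference in such experiments, though the record does not state that role. The held sequence record is 5975 bp, somewhat shorter than the 6150 bp total listed in the catalogue.
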