LOCUS       Exported 5975 bp ds-DNA circular SYN 12-MAY-2021
DEFINITION  pET28a expressing codon optimized superfolder GFP with C-terminal
            His6 tag.
ACCESSION   .
VERSION     .
KEYWORDS    pET28a-sfGFP
SOURCE      synthetic DNA construct
  ORGANISM  synthetic DNA construct
REFERENCE   1 (bases 1 to 5975)
  AUTHORS   Peeler JC, Mehl RA
  TITLE     Site-specific incorporation of unnatural amino acids as probes for
            protein conformational changes.
  JOURNAL   Methods Mol Biol. 2012;794:125-34. doi: 10.1007/978-1-61779-331-8_8.
  PUBMED    21956560
REFERENCE   2 (bases 1 to 5975)
  AUTHORS   .
  TITLE     Direct Submission
  JOURNAL   Exported May 12, 2021 from SnapGene Server 1.1.58
            http://www.snapgene.com
FEATURES             Location/Qualifiers
     source          1..5975
                     /organism="synthetic DNA construct"
                     /mol_type="other DNA"
     terminator      26..73
                     /label=T7 terminator
                     /note="transcription terminator for bacteriophage T7 RNA
                     polymerase"
     primer_bind     69..87
                     /label=T7 Term
                     /note="T7 terminator, reverse primer"
     CDS             complement(140..157)
                     /codon_start=1
                     /product="6xHis affinity tag"
                     /label=6xHis
                     /translation="HHHHHH"
     CDS             complement(169..186)
                     /codon_start=1
                     /product="6xHis affinity tag"
                     /label=6xHis
                     /translation="HHHHHH"
     CDS             complement(193..909)
                     /codon_start=1
                     /product="GFP variant that folds robustly even when fused
                     to poorly folded proteins (Pedelacq et al., 2006)"
                     /label=superfolder GFP
                     /note="mammalian codon-optimized"
                     /translation="MVSKGEELFTGVVPILVELDGDVNGHKFSVRGEGEGDATNGKLTL
                     KFICTTGKLPVPWPTLVTTLTYGVQCFSRYPDHMKRHDFFKSAMPEGYVQERTISFKDD
                     GTYKTRAEVKFEGDTLVNRIELKGIDFKEDGNILGHKLEYNFNSHNVYITADKQKNGIK
                     ANFKIRHNVEDGSVQLADHYQQNTPIGDGPVLLPDNHYLSTQSVLSKDPNEKRDHMVLL
                     EFVTAAGITHGMDELYK"
     RBS             916..938
                     /note="efficient ribosome binding site from bacteriophage
                     T7 gene 10 (Olins and Rangwala, 1989)"
     protein_bind    953..977
                     /label=lac operator
                     /bound_moiety="lac repressor encoded by lacI"
                     /note="The lac repressor binds to the lac operator to
                     inhibit transcription in E. coli. This inhibition can be
                     relieved by adding lactose or
                     isopropyl-beta-D-thiogalactopyranoside (IPTG)."
     primer_bind     complement(977..996)
                     /label=T7
                     /note="T7 promoter, forward primer"
     promoter        complement(978..996)
                     /label=T7 promoter
                     /note="promoter for bacteriophage T7 RNA polymerase"
     primer_bind     complement(1080..1099)
                     /label=pBRrevBam
                     /note="pBR322 vectors, tet region, downstream of BamHI,
                     reverse primer"
     promoter        1305..1382
                     /gene="lacI"
                     /label=lacI promoter
     CDS             1383..2465
                     /codon_start=1
                     /gene="lacI"
                     /product="lac repressor"
                     /label=lacI
                     /note="The lac repressor binds to the lac operator to
                     inhibit transcription in E. coli. This inhibition can be
                     relieved by adding lactose or
                     isopropyl-beta-D-thiogalactopyranoside (IPTG)."
                     /translation="MKPVTLYDVAEYAGVSYQTVSRVVNQASHVSAKTREKVEAAMAEL
                     NYIPNRVAQQLAGKQSLLIGVATSSLALHAPSQIVAAIKSRADQLGASVVVSMVERSGV
                     EACKAAVHNLLAQRVSGLIINYPLDDQDAIAVEAACTNVPALFLDVSDQTPINSIIFSH
                     EDGTRLGVEHLVALGHQQIALLAGPLSSVSARLRLAGWHKYLTRNQIQPIAEREGDWSA
                     MSGFQQTMQMLNEGIVPTAMLVANDQMALGAMRAITESGLRVGADISVVGYDDTEDSSC
                     YIPPLTTIKQDFRLLGQTSVDRLLQLSQGQAVKGNQLLPVSLVKRKTTLAPNTQTASPR
                     ALADSLMQLARQVSRLESGQ"
     primer_bind     complement(1402..1421)
                     /label=LacI-R
                     /note="LacI, reverse primer"
     CDS             3274..3465
                     /codon_start=1
                     /gene="rop"
                     /product="Rop protein, which maintains plasmids at low copy
                     number"
                     /label=rop
                     /translation="MTKQEKTALNMARFIRSQTLTLLEKLNELDADEQADICESLHDHA
                     DELYRSCLARFGDDGENL"
     primer_bind     complement(3459..3481)
                     /label=pGEX 3'
                     /note="pGEX vectors, reverse primer"
     misc_feature    3567..3706
                     /label=bom
                     /note="basis of mobility region from pBR322"
     primer_bind     3622..3641
                     /label=pRS-marker
                     /note="pRS vectors, use to sequence yeast selectable
                     marker"
     primer_bind     complement(3721..3738)
                     /label=L4440
                     /note="L4440 vector, forward primer"
     rep_origin      complement(3892..4480)
                     /direction=LEFT
                     /label=ori
                     /note="high-copy-number ColE1/pMB1/pBR322/pUC origin of
                     replication"
     primer_bind     complement(3972..3991)
                     /label=pBR322ori-F
                     /note="pBR322 origin, forward primer"
     primer_bind     complement(4591..4610)
                     /label=pENTR-R
                     /note="pENTR vectors, reverse primer"
     CDS             4602..5417
                     /codon_start=1
                     /gene="aph(3')-Ia"
                     /product="aminoglycoside phosphotransferase"
                     /label=KanR
                     /note="confers resistance to kanamycin in bacteria or G418
                     (Geneticin(R)) in eukaryotes"
                     /translation="MSHIQRETSCSRPRLNSNMDADLYGYKWARDNVGQSGATIYRLYG
                     KPDAPELFLKHGKGSVANDVTDEMVRLNWLTEFMPLPTIKHFIRTPDDAWLLTTAIPGK
                     TAFQVLEEYPDSGENIVDALAVFLRRLHSIPVCNCPFNSDRVFRLAQAQSRMNNGLVDA
                     SDFDDERNGWPVEQVWKEMHKLLPFSPDSVVTHGDFSLDNLIFDEGKLIGCIDVGRVGI
                     ADRYQDLAILWNCLGEFSPSLQKRLFQKYGIDNPDMNKLQFHLMLDEFF"
     primer_bind     complement(4675..4694)
                     /label=Kan-R
                     /note="Kanamycin resistance gene, reverse primer"
     rep_origin      complement(5509..5964)
                     /direction=LEFT
                     /label=f1 ori
                     /note="f1 bacteriophage origin of replication; arrow
                     indicates direction of (+) strand synthesis"
     primer_bind     complement(5646..5667)
                     /label=F1ori-F
                     /note="F1 origin, forward primer"
     primer_bind     5858..5877
                     /label=F1ori-R
                     /note="F1 origin, reverse primer"
ORIGIN
        1 atccggatat agttcctcct ttcagcaaaa aacccctcaa gacccgttta gaggccccaa
       61 ggggttatgc tagttattgc tcagcggtgg cagcagccaa ctcagcttcc tttcgggctt
      121 tgttagcagc cggatctcag tggtggtggt ggtggtgctc gagctttaat ggtgatgatg
      181 atggtggctg cctttataca gttcatccat accgtgggta atgcccgcgg cggtaacaaa
      241 ttccagcagc accatatgat cacgtttttc attcggatct ttgctcagaa cgctctgggt
      301 gctcagataa tgattatccg gcagcagcac cgggccatca ccaatcgggg tattctgctg
      361 ataatgatcc gccagctgca cgctaccatc ttccacgttg tgacggattt taaagttcgc
      421 tttgatgcca tttttctgtt tatcggcggt aatatacaca ttatggctgt tgaaattata
      481 ttccagttta tgacccagaa tgttgccatc ttctttaaaa tcaatacctt tcagttcaat
      541 gcggttcacc agggtatcgc cttcaaattt aacttccgca cgggttttat aggtgccatc
      601 atctttgaag ctaatggtac gttcctgcac atagccttcc ggcatcgcgc ttttaaagaa
      661 atcatggcgt ttcatatgat ccggatagcg gctaaagcac tgaacgccat aggtcagggt
      721 ggtcaccagg gtcggccacg gaaccggcag tttaccggtg gtgcaaataa atttcagggt
      781 cagtttaccg ttggtcgcat caccttcgcc ttcgccacga acgctaaatt tatggccatt
      841 cacatcacca tccagttcca ccagaatcgg cacaacgccg gtaaacagtt cttcaccttt
      901 gctaaccatg gtatatctcc ttcttaaagt taaacaaaat tatttctaga ggggaattgt
      961 tatccgctca caattcccct atagtgagtc gtattaattt cgcgggatcg agatctcgat
     1021 cctctacgcc ggacgcatcg tggccggcat caccggcgcc acaggtgcgg ttgctggcgc
     1081 ctatatcgcc gacatcaccg atggggaaga tcgggctcgc cacttcgggc tcatgagcgc
     1141 ttgtttcggc gtgggtatgg tggcaggccc cgtggccggg ggactgttgg gcgccatctc
     1201 cttgcatgca ccattccttg cggcggcggt gctcaacggc ctcaacctac tactgggctg
     1261 cttcctaatg caggagtcgc ataagggaga gcgtcgagat cccggacacc atcgaatggc
     1321 gcaaaacctt tcgcggtatg gcatgatagc gcccggaaga gagtcaattc agggtggtga
     1381 atgtgaaacc agtaacgtta tacgatgtcg cagagtatgc cggtgtctct tatcagaccg
     1441 tttcccgcgt ggtgaaccag gccagccacg tttctgcgaa aacgcgggaa aaagtggaag
     1501 cggcgatggc ggagctgaat tacattccca accgcgtggc acaacaactg gcgggcaaac
     1561 agtcgttgct gattggcgtt gccacctcca gtctggccct gcacgcgccg tcgcaaattg
     1621 tcgcggcgat taaatctcgc gccgatcaac tgggtgccag cgtggtggtg tcgatggtag
     1681 aacgaagcgg cgtcgaagcc tgtaaagcgg cggtgcacaa tcttctcgcg caacgcgtca
     1741 gtgggctgat cattaactat ccgctggatg accaggatgc cattgctgtg gaagctgcct
     1801 gcactaatgt tccggcgtta tttcttgatg tctctgacca gacacccatc aacagtatta
     1861 ttttctccca tgaagacggt acgcgactgg gcgtggagca tctggtcgca ttgggtcacc
     1921 agcaaatcgc gctgttagcg ggcccattaa gttctgtctc ggcgcgtctg cgtctggctg
     1981 gctggcataa atatctcact cgcaatcaaa ttcagccgat agcggaacgg gaaggcgact
     2041 ggagtgccat gtccggtttt caacaaacca tgcaaatgct gaatgagggc atcgttccca
     2101 ctgcgatgct ggttgccaac gatcagatgg cgctgggcgc aatgcgcgcc attaccgagt
     2161 ccgggctgcg cgttggtgcg gatatctcgg tagtgggata cgacgatacc gaagacagct
     2221 catgttatat cccgccgtta accaccatca aacaggattt tcgcctgctg gggcaaacca
     2281 gcgtggaccg cttgctgcaa ctctctcagg gccaggcggt gaagggcaat cagctgttgc
     2341 ccgtctcact ggtgaaaaga aaaaccaccc tggcgcccaa tacgcaaacc gcctctcccc
     2401 gcgcgttggc cgattcatta atgcagctgg cacgacaggt ttcccgactg gaaagcgggc
     2461 agtgagcgca acgcaattaa tgtaagttag ctcactcatt aggcaccggg atctcgaccg
     2521 atgcccttga gagccttcaa cccagtcagc tccttccggt gggcgcgggg catgactatc
     2581 gtcgccgcac ttatgactgt cttctttatc atgcaactcg taggacaggt gccggcagcg
     2641 ctctgggtca ttttcggcga ggaccgcttt cgctggagcg cgacgatgat cggcctgtcg
     2701 cttgcggtat tcggaatctt gcacgccctc gctcaagcct tcgtcactgg tcccgccacc
     2761 aaacgtttcg gcgagaagca ggccattatc gccggcatgg cggccccacg ggtgcgcatg
     2821 atcgtgctcc tgtcgttgag gacccggcta ggctggcggg gttgccttac tggttagcag
     2881 aatgaatcac cgatacgcga gcgaacgtga agcgactgct gctgcaaaac gtctgcgacc
     2941 tgagcaacaa catgaatggt cttcggtttc cgtgtttcgt aaagtctgga aacgcggaag
     3001 tcagcgccct gcaccattat gttccggatc tgcatcgcag gatgctgctg gctaccctgt
     3061 ggaacaccta catctgtatt aacgaagcgc tggcattgac cctgagtgat ttttctctgg
     3121 tcccgccgca tccataccgc cagttgttta ccctcacaac gttccagtaa ccgggcatgt
     3181 tcatcatcag taacccgtat cgtgagcatc ctctctcgtt tcatcggtat cattaccccc
     3241 atgaacagaa atccccctta cacggaggca tcagtgacca aacaggaaaa aaccgccctt
     3301 aacatggccc gctttatcag aagccagaca ttaacgcttc tggagaaact caacgagctg
     3361 gacgcggatg aacaggcaga catctgtgaa tcgcttcacg accacgctga tgagctttac
     3421 cgcagctgcc tcgcgcgttt cggtgatgac ggtgaaaacc tctgacacat gcagctcccg
     3481 gagacggtca cagcttgtct gtaagcggat gccgggagca gacaagcccg tcagggcgcg
     3541 tcagcgggtg ttggcgggtg tcggggcgca gccatgaccc agtcacgtag cgatagcgga
     3601 gtgtatactg gcttaactat gcggcatcag agcagattgt actgagagtg caccattgcg
     3661 gtgtgaaata ccgcacagat gcgtaaggag aaaataccgc atcaggcgct cttccgcttc
     3721 ctcgctcact gactcgctgc gctcggtcgt tcggctgcgg cgagcggtat cagctcactc
     3781 aaaggcggta atacggttat ccacagaatc aggggataac gcaggaaaga acatgtgagc
     3841 aaaaggccag caaaaggcca ggaaccgtaa aaaggccgcg ttgctggcgt ttttccatag
     3901 gctccgcccc cctgacgagc atcacaaaaa tcgacgctca agtcagaggt ggcgaaaccc
     3961 gacaggacta taaagatacc aggcgtttcc ccctggaagc tccctcgtgc gctctcctgt
     4021 tccgaccctg ccgcttaccg gatacctgtc cgcctttctc ccttcgggaa gcgtggcgct
     4081 ttctcatagc tcacgctgta ggtatctcag ttcggtgtag gtcgttcgct ccaagctggg
     4141 ctgtgtgcac gaaccccccg ttcagcccga ccgctgcgcc ttatccggta actatcgtct
     4201 tgagtccaac ccggtaagac acgacttatc gccactggca gcagccactg gtaacaggat
     4261 tagcagagcg aggtatgtag gcggtgctac agagttcttg aagtggtggc ctaactacgg
     4321 ctacactaga aggacagtat ttggtatctg cgctctgctg aagccagtta ccttcggaaa
     4381 aagagttggt agctcttgat ccggcaaaca aaccaccgct ggtagcggtg gtttttttgt
     4441 ttgcaagcag cagattacgc gcagaaaaaa aggatctcaa gaagatcctt tgatcttttc
     4501 tacggggtct gacgctcagt ggaacgaaaa ctcacgttaa gggattttgg tcatgaacaa
     4561 taaaactgtc tgcttacata aacagtaata caaggggtgt tatgagccat attcaacggg
     4621 aaacgtcttg ctctaggccg cgattaaatt ccaacatgga tgctgattta tatgggtata
     4681 aatgggctcg cgataatgtc gggcaatcag gtgcgacaat ctatcgattg tatgggaagc
     4741 ccgatgcgcc agagttgttt ctgaaacatg gcaaaggtag cgttgccaat gatgttacag
     4801 atgagatggt cagactaaac tggctgacgg aatttatgcc tcttccgacc atcaagcatt
     4861 ttatccgtac tcctgatgat gcatggttac tcaccactgc gatccccggg aaaacagcat
     4921 tccaggtatt agaagaatat cctgattcag gtgaaaatat tgttgatgcg ctggcagtgt
     4981 tcctgcgccg gttgcattcg attcctgttt gtaattgtcc ttttaacagc gatcgcgtat
     5041 ttcgtctcgc tcaggcgcaa tcacgaatga ataacggttt ggttgatgcg agtgattttg
     5101 atgacgagcg taatggctgg cctgttgaac aagtctggaa agaaatgcat aaacttttgc
     5161 cattctcacc ggattcagtc gtcactcatg gtgatttctc acttgataac cttatttttg
     5221 acgaggggaa attaataggt tgtattgatg ttggacgagt cggaatcgca gaccgatacc
     5281 aggatcttgc catcctatgg aactgcctcg gtgagttttc tccttcatta cagaaacggc
     5341 tttttcaaaa atatggtatt gataatcctg atatgaataa attgcagttt catttgatgc
     5401 tcgatgagtt tttctaagaa ttaattcatg agcggataca tatttgaatg tatttagaaa
     5461 aataaacaaa taggggttcc gcgcacattt ccccgaaaag tgccacctaa attgtaagcg
     5521 ttaatatttt gttaaaattc gcgttaaatt tttgttaaat cagctcattt tttaaccaat
     5581 aggccgaaat cggcaaaatc ccttataaat caaaagaata gaccgagata gggttgagtg
     5641 ttgttccagt ttggaacaag agtccactat taaagaacgt ggactccaac gtcaaaggnn
     5701 nnnnnnnnnn nnnnnnnnnn nnnnnnnnnn nnnnnnnnnn nnnnnnntnn nnnnnnnnnn
     5761 nnnnnnnnnn nnnnnnnnnn nnnnnnnnnn nnnnnnnnnn nnnnnnnnnn nnnnnnnnnn
     5821 nnnnnnnnnn nnnnnnnnng nnnnnnnnnn nnnnnnnnnn nnnnnnnnnn nnnnnnnnnn
     5881 nnnnnnnnnn nnnnnnnnnn nnnnnnnnnn nnnnnnnnnn nnnnnnnnnn nnnnnnnnnn
     5941 nnnnnnnnnn nnnnnnnnnn nnnncccatt cgcca
//
