>Addgene plasmid #85492 | pET28a-sfGFP | depositor partial sequence | sequence record 165543 | pET28a-sfGFP sequence 744 bps
ATGGTTAGCAAAGGTGAAGAACTGTTTACCGGCGTTGTGCCGATTCTGGTGGAACTGGATGGTGATGTGA
ATGGCCATAAATTTAGCGTTCGTGGCGAAGGCGAAGGTGATGCGACCAACGGTAAACTGACCCTGAAATT
TATTTGCACCACCGGTAAACTGCCGGTTCCGTGGCCGACCCTGGTGACCACCCTGACCTATGGCGTTCAG
TGCTTTAGCCGCTATCCGGATCATATGAAACGCCATGATTTCTTTAAAAGCGCGATGCCGGAAGGCTATG
TGCAGGAACGTACCATTAGCTTCAAAGATGATGGCACCTATAAAACCCGTGCGGAAGTTAAATTTGAAGG
CGATACCCTGGTGAACCGCATTGAACTGAAAGGTATTGATTTTAAAGAAGATGGCAACATTCTGGGTCAT
AAACTGGAATATAATTTCAACAGCCATAATGTGTATATTACCGCCGATAAACAGAAAAATGGCATCAAAG
CGAACTTTAAAATCCGTCACAACGTGGAAGATGGTAGCGTGCAGCTGGCGGATCATTATCAGCAGAATAC
CCCGATTGGTGATGGCCCGGTGCTGCTGCCGGATAATCATTATCTGAGCACCCAGAGCGTTCTGAGCAAA
GATCCGAATGAAAAACGTGATCATATGGTGCTGCTGGAATTTGTTACCGCCGCGGGCATTACCCACGGTA
TGGATGAACTGTATAAAGGCAGCCACCATCATCATCACCATTAA
